Addgene plasmid #220649: AiP1416 - pAAV-AiE2051m_C2-minBG-SYFP2-WPRE-BGHpA
Purpose: AiE2051m_C2 is an enhancer sequence, designed to drive AAV-mediated transgene expression in specific populations of brain cells
Depositing lab: Allen Institute for Brain Science & Bosiljka Tasic. Depositing organization: Allen Institute. Publication: A suite of enhancer AAVs and transgenic mouse lines for genetic access to cortical cell types (preprint). Ben-Simon Y, Hooper M, Narayan S, Daigle T, Dwivedi D, Way SW, Oster A, Stafford DA, Mich JK, Taormina MJ, Martinez RA, Opitz-Araya X, Roth JR, Allen S, Ayala A, Bakken TE, Barcelli T, Barta S, Bendrick J, Bertagnolli D, Bowlus J, Boyer G, Brouner K, Casian B, Casper T, Chakka AB, Chakrabarty R, Chance RK, Chavan S, Departee M, Donadio N, Dotson N, Egdorf T, Gabitto M, Garcia J, Gary A, Gasperini M, Goldy J, Gore BB, Graybuck L, Greisman N, Haeseleer F, Halterman C, Helback O, Hockemeyer D, Huang C, Huff S, Hunker A, Johansen N, Juneau Z, Kalmbach B, Khem S, Kussick E, Kutsal R, Larsen R, Lee C, Lee AY, Leibly M, Lenz GH, Liang E, Lusk N, Malone J, Mollenkopf T, Morin E, Newman D, Ng L, Ngo K, Omstead V, Oyama A, Pham T, Pom CA, Potekhina L, Ransford S, Rette D, Rimorin C, Rocha D, Ruiz A, Sanchez REA, Sedeno-Cortes A, Sevigny JP, Shapovalova N, Shulga L, Sigler AR, Siverts LA, Somasundaram S, Stewart K, Szelenyi E, Tieu M, Trader C, van Velthoven CTJ, Walker M, Weed N, Wirthlin M, Wood T, Wynalda B, Yao Z, Zhou T, Ariza J, Dee N, Reding M, Ronellenfitch K, Mufti S, Sunkin SM, Smith KA, Esposito L, Waters J, Thyagarajan B, Yao S, Lein ES, Zeng H, Levi BP, Ngai J, Ting J, Tasic B. bioRxiv [Preprint]. 2024 Sep 26:2024.06.10.597244. doi: 10.1101/2024.06.10.597244. PubMed 38915722.
Backbone
  Vector backbone: pAAV2
  Vector type: AAV
Growth in bacteria
  Bacterial resistance: Ampicillin, 100 μg/mL
  Growth temperature: 37°C
  Growth strain: NEB Stable
  Copy number: High Copy
Gene/Insert
  Gene/Insert name: SYFP2
  Species: Synthetic
  Promoter: minBG
  Cloning method: Gibson Cloning
Terms and licenses: Academic/Nonprofit Terms; Industry Terms: Not Available to Industry
Depositor comments: 5' Cloning Site: MluI (not destroyed), 3' Cloning Site: SgrAI (not destroyed). Please visit https://doi.org/10.1101/2024.06.10.597244 for bioRxiv preprint.
How to cite: AiP1416 - pAAV-AiE2051m_C2-minBG-SYFP2-WPRE-BGHpA was a gift from Allen Institute for Brain Science & Bosiljka Tasic (Addgene plasmid # 220649 ; http://n2t.net/addgene:220649 ; RRID:Addgene_220649)
