[The description below was written by a language model from this plasmid's Addgene catalogue record and pLannotate feature annotations shown in this document.]
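Description:
AiP1416 - pAAV-AiE2051m_C2-minBG-SYFP2-WPRE-BGHpA is an AAV transfer plasmid built on a pAAV2 backbone and used to produce recombinant adeno-associated virus carrying an enhancer-driven fluorescent reporter. It is maintained in bacteria as a high-copy plasmid through a ColE1/pUC-type origin and selected with ampicillin via the β-lactamase gene and its own promoter. An f1 phage origin is also present, along with small remnants of pBR322 bom and rop sequence. The recorded growth strain is a recombination-deficient one, a common choice for keeping the repeat-rich ITRs intact.

The payload lies between AAV2 inverted terminal repeats, which provide the cis signals for genome replication and packaging. The annotation finds a complete ITR on the right side but only short fragments on the left. Downstream of the left ITR sits the enhancer AiE2051m_C2 followed by the minimal beta-globin promoter (minBG). Neither element is called in the feature table, but the unannotated stretch before the reporter is where they would sit. A minimal promoter has little activity by itself, so expression depends on the enhancer, which is intended to restrict expression to specific brain cell populations; the record does not say which ones. The reporter is SYFP2, a rapidly maturing monomeric yellow fluorescent protein derived from Aequorea victoria. It is followed by a WPRE, annotated as two fragments and so possibly a shortened version, which enhances transcript stability and expression, and then by the bovine growth hormone polyadenylation signal. MluI and SgrAI sites retained from Gibson cloning are recorded as the 5' and 3' cloning sites. The construct belongs to a collection of enhancer AAVs for genetic access to cortical cell types, where SYFP2 fluorescence reports the enhancer's labelling specificity.
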