Features (pLannotate 1.2.2; 14 found; start..end, strand, type, name):
     12..39      +  repeat_region  AAV2 ITR (fragment): inverted terminal repeat of adeno-associated virus serotype 2 inverted
     68..95      +  repeat_region  AAV2 ITR (fragment): inverted terminal repeat of adeno-associated virus serotype 2 inverted
    395..1111    +  CDS            SYFP2: SYFP2 is a basic (constitutively fluorescent) yellow fluorescent protein published in 2006, derived from Aequorea victoria. It is reported to be a very rapidly-maturing monomer with moderate acid sensitivity.
   1151..1308    +  misc_feature   WPRE (fragment): woodchuck hepatitis virus posttranscriptional regulatory element
   1314..1394    +  misc_feature   WPRE (fragment): woodchuck hepatitis virus posttranscriptional regulatory element
   1411..1522    +  polyA_signal   bGH poly(A) signal: bovine growth hormone polyadenylation signal
   1640..1780    +  repeat_region  AAV2 ITR: inverted terminal repeat of adeno-associated virus serotype 2 inverted
   1785..1836    -  misc_feature   bom (fragment): basis of mobility region from pBR322
   1855..2310    +  rep_origin     f1 ori (sequence partly withheld): f1 bacteriophage origin of replication; arrow indicates direction of (+) strand synthesis
   2311..2360    -  misc_feature   bom (fragment): basis of mobility region from pBR322
   2462..2497    -  CDS            rop (fragment): Rop protein, which maintains plasmids at low copy number; rop
   2592..2696    +  promoter       AmpR promoter: bla
   2697..3557    +  CDS            AmpR: β-lactamase; bla; confers resistance to ampicillin, carbenicillin, and related antibiotics
   3728..4316    +  rep_origin     ori: high-copy-number ColE1/pMB1/pBR322/pUC origin of replication
>Addgene plasmid #220649 | AiP1416 - pAAV-AiE2051m_C2-minBG-SYFP2-WPRE-BGHpA | addgene full sequence | sequence record 461989 | Addgene NGS Result
CCTGCAGGCAGCTGCGCGCTCGCTCGCTCACTGAGGCCGCCCGGGCGTCGGGCGACCTTTGGTCGCCCGG
CCTCAGTGAGCGAGCGAGCGCGCAGAGAGGGAGTGGCCAACTCCATCACTAGGGGTTCCTGCGGCCGCAC
GCGTTTCTGTGTCAGGGGAAAAGAAATCAGCACCTCCCACAACGTCAACTGTGTCCTTTAGAGTAAGCAT
TCCAAAGTCTATATTCTGAGTCTAATCTCTCTTGGAAAGGTCAGCCTTTTCTTCCAAATACCAAGTGGAC
ATCTTTATGCACAGGGAGCTCGGGCTGGGCATAAAAGTCAGGGCAGAGCCATCTATTGCTTACATTTGCT
TCTGGGATCCAGATCTTTCGAAGCTAGCGCTACCGGTCGCCACCATGGTGAGCAAGGGCGAGGAGCTGTT
CACCGGGGTGGTGCCCATCCTGGTCGAGCTGGACGGCGACGTAAACGGCCACAAGTTCAGCGTGTCCGGC
GAGGGCGAGGGCGATGCCACCTACGGCAAGCTGACCCTGAAGCTGATCTGCACCACCGGCAAGCTGCCCG
TGCCCTGGCCCACCCTCGTGACCACCCTGGGCTACGGCGTGCAGTGCTTCGCCCGCTACCCCGACCACAT
GAAGCAGCACGACTTCTTCAAGTCCGCCATGCCCGAAGGCTACGTCCAGGAGCGCACCATCTTCTTCAAG
GACGACGGCAACTACAAGACCCGCGCCGAGGTGAAGTTCGAGGGCGACACCCTGGTGAACCGCATCGAGC
TGAAGGGCATCGACTTCAAGGAGGACGGCAACATCCTGGGGCACAAGCTGGAGTACAACTACAACAGCCA
CAACGTCTATATCACCGCCGACAAGCAGAAGAACGGCATCAAGGCCAACTTCAAGATCCGCCACAACATC
GAGGACGGCGGCGTGCAGCTCGCCGACCACTACCAGCAGAACACCCCCATCGGCGACGGCCCCGTGCTGC
TGCCCGACAACCACTACCTGAGCTACCAGTCCAAGCTGAGCAAAGACCCCAACGAGAAGCGCGATCACAT
GGTCCTGCTGGAGTTCGTGACCGCCGCCGGGATCACTCTCGGCATGGACGAGCTGTACAAGTAAGTCGAC
GGCGCGCCGCGGCCGCGAATTCGATATCATAATCAACCTCTGGATTACAAAATTTGTGAAAGATTGACTG
GTATTCTTAACTATGTTGCTCCTTTTACGCTATGTGGATACGCTGCTTTAATGCCTTTGTATCATGCTAT
TGCTTCCCGTATGGCTTTCATTTTCTCCTCCTTGTATAAATCCTGGTTAGTTCTTGCCACGGCGGAACTC
ATCGCCGCCTGCCTTGCCCGCTGCTGGACAGGGGCTCGGCTGTTGGGCACTGACAATTCCGTGGCTCGAG
AGATCTTCGACTGTGCCTTCTAGTTGCCAGCCATCTGTTGTTTGCCCCTCCCCCGTGCCTTCCTTGACCC
TGGAAGGTGCCACTCCCACTGTCCTTTCCTAATAAAATGAGGAAATTGCATCGCATTGTCTGAGTAGGTG
TCATTCTATTCTGGGGGGTGGGGTGGGGCAGGACAGCAAGGGGGAGGATTGGGAAGACAATAGCAGGCAT
GAGATCTCACGTGCGGACCGAGCGGCCGCAGGAACCCCTAGTGATGGAGTTGGCCACTCCCTCTCTGCGC
GCTCGCTCGCTCACTGAGGCCGGGCGACCAAAGGTCGCCCGACGCCCGGGCTTTGCCCGGGCGGCCTCAG
TGAGCGAGCGAGCGCGCAGCTGCCTGCAGGGGCGCCTGATGCGGTATTTTCTCCTTACGCATCTGTGCGG
TATTTCACACCGCATA
[95 nt withheld, positions 1837-1931]
T
[46 nt withheld, positions 1933-1978]
C
[141 nt withheld, positions 1980-2120]
CCTTTGACGTTGGAGTCCACGTTCTTT
[37 nt withheld, positions 2148-2184]
ACTCTATCTCGGGCTATTCTTTTGATTTATAAGGGATTTTGCCGATTTCGGTCTATTGGTTAAAAAATGA
GCTGATTTAACAAAAATTTAACGCGAATTTTAACAAAATATTAACGTTTACAATTTTATGGTGCACTCTC
AGTACAATCTGCTCTGATGCCGCATAGTTAAGCCAGCCCCGACACCCGCCAACACCCGCTGACGCGCCCT
GACGGGCTTGTCTGCTCCCGGCATCCGCTTACAGACAAGCTGTGACCGTCTCCGGGAGCTGCATGTGTCA
GAGGTTTTCACCGTCATCACCGAAACGCGCGAGACGAAAGGGCCTCGTGATACGCCTATTTTTATAGGTT
AATGTCATGATAATAATGGTTTCTTAGACGTCAGGTGGCACTTTTCGGGGAAATGTGCGCGGAACCCCTA
TTTGTTTATTTTTCTAAATACATTCAAATATGTATCCGCTCATGAGACAATAACCCTGATAAATGCTTCA
ATAATATTGAAAAAGGAAGAGTATGAGTATTCAACATTTCCGTGTCGCCCTTATTCCCTTTTTTGCGGCA
TTTTGCCTTCCTGTTTTTGCTCACCCAGAAACGCTGGTGAAAGTAAAAGATGCTGAAGATCAGTTGGGTG
CACGAGTGGGTTACATCGAACTGGATCTCAACAGCGGTAAGATCCTTGAGAGTTTTCGCCCCGAAGAACG
TTTTCCAATGATGAGCACTTTTAAAGTTCTGCTATGTGGCGCGGTATTATCCCGTATTGACGCCGGGCAA
GAGCAACTCGGTCGCCGCATACACTATTCTCAGAATGACTTGGTTGAGTACTCACCAGTCACAGAAAAGC
ATCTTACGGATGGCATGACAGTAAGAGAATTATGCAGTGCTGCCATAACCATGAGTGATAACACTGCGGC
CAACTTACTTCTGACAACGATCGGAGGACCGAAGGAGCTAACCGCTTTTTTGCACAACATGGGGGATCAT
GTAACTCGCCTTGATCGTTGGGAACCGGAGCTGAATGAAGCCATACCAAACGACGAGCGTGACACCACGA
TGCCTGTAGCAATGGCAACAACGTTGCGCAAACTATTAACTGGCGAACTACTTACTCTAGCTTCCCGGCA
ACAATTAATAGACTGGATGGAGGCGGATAAAGTTGCAGGACCACTTCTGCGCTCGGCCCTTCCGGCTGGC
TGGTTTATTGCTGATAAATCTGGAGCCGGTGAGCGTGGGTCTCGCGGTATCATTGCAGCACTGGGGCCAG
ATGGTAAGCCCTCCCGTATCGTAGTTATCTACACGACGGGGAGTCAGGCAACTATGGATGAACGAAATAG
ACAGATCGCTGAGATAGGTGCCTCACTGATTAAGCATTGGTAACTGTCAGACCAAGTTTACTCATATATA
CTTTAGATTGATTTAAAACTTCATTTTTAATTTAAAAGGATCTAGGTGAAGATCCTTTTTGATAATCTCA
TGACCAAAATCCCTTAACGTGAGTTTTCGTTCCACTGAGCGTCAGACCCCGTAGAAAAGATCAAAGGATC
TTCTTGAGATCCTTTTTTTCTGCGCGTAATCTGCTGCTTGCAAACAAAAAAACCACCGCTACCAGCGGTG
GTTTGTTTGCCGGATCAAGAGCTACCAACTCTTTTTCCGAAGGTAACTGGCTTCAGCAGAGCGCAGATAC
CAAATACTGTTCTTCTAGTGTAGCCGTAGTTAGGCCACCACTTCAAGAACTCTGTAGCACCGCCTACATA
CCTCGCTCTGCTAATCCTGTTACCAGTGGCTGCTGCCAGTGGCGATAAGTCGTGTCTTACCGGGTTGGAC
TCAAGACGATAGTTACCGGATAAGGCGCAGCGGTCGGGCTGAACGGGGGGTTCGTGCACACAGCCCAGCT
TGGAGCGAACGACCTACACCGAACTGAGATACCTACAGCGTGAGCTATGAGAAAGCGCCACGCTTCCCGA
AGGGAGAAAGGCGGACAGGTATCCGGTAAGCGGCAGGGTCGGAACAGGAGAGCGCACGAGGGAGCTTCCA
GGGGGAAACGCCTGGTATCTTTATAGTCCTGTCGGGTTTCGCCACCTCTGACTTGAGCGTCGATTTTTGT
GATGCTCGTCAGGGGGGCGGAGCCTATGGAAAAACGCCAGCAACGCGGCCTTTTTACGGTTCCTGGCCTT
TTGCTGGCCTTTTGCTCACATGT
